Addgene plasmid #13845: pCiB-yin
Depositing lab: Ting Wu. Depositing organization: Harvard Medical School. Publication: Site-specific transformation of Drosophila via phiC31 integrase-mediated cassette exchange. Bateman JR, Lee AM, Wu CT. Genetics. 2006 Jun . 173(2):769-77. 10.1534/genetics.106.056945 PubMed 16547094.
Backbone
  Vector backbone: pCar4
  Backbone size w/o insert (bp): 2500
  Vector type: Insect Expression
Growth in bacteria
  Bacterial resistance: Ampicillin, 100 μg/mL
  Growth temperature: 37°C
  Growth strain: DH5alpha
  Copy number: High Copy
Gene/Insert
  Gene/Insert name: yellow (alt name: y)
  Species: D. melanogaster (fly)
  Insert size (bp): 7000
  Entrez Gene: y (a.k.a. Dmel_CG3757, CG3757, Dmel\CG3757, EG:125H10.2, T6, Y)
  Cloning method: Restriction Enzyme; 5′ cloning site attB (not destroyed); 3′ cloning site attB (not destroyed)
  Sequencing primers: 5′ Pry1
Resource information
  A portion of this plasmid was derived from a plasmid made by: attB from Michele Calos, Stanford
Terms and licenses: Academic/Nonprofit Terms; Industry Terms: Not Available to Industry
Depositor comments: pCiB-yin is a donor vector that contains an intronless yellow gene flanked by inverted attB sites. The cassette was constructed in the parent vector pCar4. In terms of use, there are no convenient restriction sites available to use pCiB-yin as a starting point for cloning (piB-GFP is more useful for that), but pCiB-yin provides a useful positive control for injections since insertion of the cassette produces a dominant pigmentation phenotype in a yellow background.
How to cite: pCiB-yin was a gift from Ting Wu (Addgene plasmid # 13845 ; http://n2t.net/addgene:13845 ; RRID:Addgene_13845)
