[The description below was written by a language model from this plasmid's Addgene catalogue record and pLannotate feature annotations shown in this document.]
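Description:
pCiB-yin is a Drosophila donor plasmid for φC31 integrase-mediated cassette exchange, built in the parent vector pCar4 and catalogued as an insect expression vector. It is maintained in E. coli as a high-copy plasmid through a ColE1/pUC-type origin and selected with ampicillin via the β-lactamase gene and its native promoter. The annotated sequence is about 9.5 kb, consistent with the catalogued backbone of roughly 2.5 kb plus an insert of roughly 7 kb. Outside the cassette, the feature table also detects P element 5′ and 3′ ends, short mini-white fragments, and fragments of rop and bom. These appear to be remnants of the parent backbone, and the record assigns them no role in the plasmid's use.

The payload is an intronless version of the D. melanogaster yellow (y) gene, which controls pigmentation of the adult cuticle and larval mouth parts. It is flanked by two φC31 attB sites in inverted orientation. The coding sequence sits a few kilobases inside the cassette, leaving substantial unannotated sequence upstream. The record does not name a promoter or describe what that flanking sequence contains.

In cassette exchange, φC31 integrase recombines each attB with a matching attP site at a genomic target, so the DNA between the sites is swapped into the chromosome while the plasmid backbone is left out. The record does not describe the target lines themselves.

The depositor notes that pCiB-yin lacks convenient restriction sites and is therefore a poor starting point for cloning new cassettes; a related vector, piB-GFP, is recommended for that. Its main value is as a positive control for embryo injections, since successful integration gives a dominant pigmentation phenotype in a yellow mutant background.
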