Features (pLannotate 1.2.2; 15 found; start..end, strand, type, name):
     10..28      -  misc_feature   MCS (fragment): pUC18/19 multiple cloning site
     30..48      -  misc_feature   MCS (fragment): pBluescript multiple cloning site
     65..134     +  protein_bind   attB: attB site for the φC31 integrase (Groth et al., 2000) phage φC31 integrase
   3371..4993    +  CDS            y: YELL_DROME - Experimental evidence at transcript level: Swiss-Prot protein existence level 2. Controls the pigmentation pattern of the adult cuticle and larval mouth parts. From Drosophila melanogaster (Fruit fly).
   5491..5554    -  misc_feature   MCS (fragment): pBluescript multiple cloning site
   5776..5845    -  protein_bind   attB: attB site for the φC31 integrase (Groth et al., 2000) phage φC31 integrase
   5880..6465    -  misc_feature   P element 5' end: No description available
   6466..6694    -  CDS            mini-white (fragment): Drosophila white gene eye color pigment; white; This is a modified version of the white gene lacking part of the first intron.
   6700..7288    -  rep_origin     ori: high-copy-number ColE1/pMB1/pBR322/pUC origin of replication
   7459..8319    -  CDS            AmpR: β-lactamase; bla; confers resistance to ampicillin, carbenicillin, and related antibiotics
   8320..8424    -  promoter       AmpR promoter: bla
   8519..8554    +  CDS            rop (fragment): Rop protein, which maintains plasmids at low copy number; rop
   8656..8725    +  misc_feature   bom (fragment): basis of mobility region from pBR322
   8724..9226    -  gene           mini-white (fragment): white; This modified version of the white gene lacks part of the first intron.
   9226..9458    -  misc_feature   P element 3' end: P element 3' end
>Addgene plasmid #13845 | pCiB-yin | depositor full sequence | sequence record 7783 | Author sequence
AAGCTTGGGCTGCAGGTCGACTCTAGAGCGTACCGGGCCCCCCCTCGACGATGTAGGTCACGGTCTCGAA
GCCGCGGTGCGGGTGCCAGGGCGTGCCCTTGGGCTCCCCGGGCGCGTACTCCACCTCACCCATCTGGTCC
ATCATGATGAACGGGTCGAGGTGGCGGTAGTTGATCCCGGCGAACGCGCGGCGCACCGGGAAGCCCTCGC
CCTCGAAACCGCTGGGCGCGGTGGTCACGGTGAGCACGGGACGTGCGACGGCGTCGGCGGGTGCGGATAC
GCGGGGCAGCGTCAGCGGGTTCTCGACGGTCACGGCGGGCATGTCGAGGTCGACTATTAAATGATTATCG
CCCGATTACCACATTGAGTGGTTTAAAATAGCCATAAAATATGCAACTGACGATGGCTTAAGATAAATAC
GTCGCAGAGTCACTCATAAATTTCGAACGCAGCCCGCTGATTTACCTACCCCTCTAAACGATTCATAGTA
TATGTACGAGTATATCCACTAAGCTTTTTCGAGCACTGATTTTTTCGCTTGCACGAGACAAGTGCACCAC
CGCAATTGCAGGCAAATTATGTCTGAGGTAATGATTCCGTTTCGTGCAAGATTACACAGAAATCAAATTA
CGACAACCTTTATTCAGTAAGCAAACAAAGCCTTTGTTGGCATCTAATTATTCCACTTATGGTTGCGATT
TCGGGAGCTACAATCGGTTTTGGTTTAGTATATCTAGCGAGTTCCTTGGCGACATTTAAAATTTACAAAT
AAAGTTTCTCTATTCAATCGGAACAGTGGAAATTGACTATTTTATTTATATTAATGAACTTATTTTTAAT
TTGGCTTAAGTTACTAAGGGGTACTAATAGTTTGAGCGCAGTGCATGTCATGGGGACATGTGCAATTGTG
TGTAAACGGGAAGTGATCGCGGCCTTCCGAATTTGGCCATGCCAAATAATCCCAGCTCGAAAGGAGGGGA
CCCGGCGGTCAGGGCCATGGACATTGAACTTGAAAAAAAAAAAACACAAAAATATATAACACAAAACGGA
AAATGCTGTGTACCGCTTATGTTAGAGAAGTTGAGCAACGGGTTTTTCGTTTTGCAGTCACGATGGATTT
CCAAATTAGTGTAGGAGGGGGGAGGGGAGGGAGGGAGATAATGTCCAGGCTGCCATAAGTGGGGAATAAG
GAAAATAAAACATGAAACACGGGTCGGGCAATGTCATGCGGTATTCGGCTTTGCTTTCCGCCCAAGTTGA
AGTGATCCTGTGTGTAAATAATGTCGAATGTTGCCGGTCGGTTGCATAAGCGTTGGTCAATTATGGCCAA
AGAGATCTGATTTGTGGAAGCTTTTTTTGACCACTTAGCGCGCTCCGCTGATGTTGTTTTGTTTTGTGCT
GGGGCAGAAAACTTGTTTCAATTATTGGGAAAAGTGCGTATAAATCATTGCCGCAAGCTCTGAAAAGCGA
AAAAGAAAAACAGTAACCAAACAGACAAACGCAGCATTCCCCCACACAATTAAGCAAAAACTTGAAACAA
GTCAATTCGAAAAAAATTATAGGTTCAACGGCTGCAGCGATCGCATCATTAGTTGCGTTTTTAGTAAATA
CACCATTTCATTACACAACACACACAATTAATTAATAAAACTGTACTGGTTATTTCAAGTGTGTCTTTTA
ATAAGCCTGCCGATCGCAATAAATTCGAGCAGCATTGCCGGTAATTTTGTGCAACATATTTTTCGATTGC
CACACCGTGTTTGTTTATTTTTTCTGTGGGTGCAATGATTTAGAATGCGGGCAAGGGATCAAGTTGAACC
ACTTCTAAGAAAAAATAGACATTGCATAAATGATATAGAGTCCAAAAACTACACCAATTCAATAGCAGTA
ATGGTTACATTAGCTTTGAAATTGTTTTTAGACATCCGAAGAAATAAGATTAAATTTAAACGGCATTCTT
TAATTTGTATTTTAATATTTTGAGAGGTTTTCCTTATTTAAAGTGTAGATTATTGAGGATTAATGCAATA
CCACTTTACCTGCGGAGGTCGTAAAACGTATTTTTACCCATTTGCATGTTTATTATGCGTGTCGCTGGTT
GTTTACTTTACTTAAGTTTTGCAATTTTTTCTTTAGCAAGCAGGTGCATTTGGGCCAAGAGATATATGCG
ATCGCTTTCGGTTCGAATTTTTAACATTTACTTGCGGCGATGGTCATTAGAGCATTACCCACTTAGGGCA
CCCCCAACATCCAGTTGATTTTCAGGGACCACAATATTTTAAATAACAGCTAGTGGAATTACCTAAAAGC
GCTTTCGTCCCTTTTGAAATTTTATGTAACACTCAATTATATTTATGTATATGTATGCTCAAAATCACCT
GCCAATAACTAGCGGAAACCAAATATTTGACCCTCAGTGAATTGTGAATCATCGGTGACGCCCAATCGAA
ATCCAATCCTAAGCAATTGAAACGAGCACGAGTTCCAATTTAATAGTATACAAGGAAACACCTGCTTTAA
ATACTCTACATAGTACACGTTATAATAACGATTTATTTGATATTTCTGGATTTTTGTCTGCATGTATTTC
ATATAATATTGATTTGATTTTTTTAATGAATTGAACTAAAAAATCATATTAGAACATTTTTTGCAGTCGC
CGATAAAGATGAACACTGTTCTCAGAACACAACTGTCATGTATTAAGCTTTCAGATTTTCAGAAATTTGG
AGAGCAATGCATTCTATGCACGAGCCTCCTGGCCTTACAATTTACTTGTTTGAAATTAGATCGTCAAATA
AAGTCCCTAAAATTAAATAAATAGTAGTCACAACTTTAAAATAGGTCTTAATCTTTTAGGGTACCGAAAG
GTATTTCGGCACAAATCAGCGCAGTTTTAAATGTCGATGAAGGCCAAAAATCATACCAAACCCAGCGAAA
GGTGATGTCTGACTCATTAAATTGGGGGATTCGAGTGTATTTATTAAACATGCGTGAAAATCAATCATGG
AAGACAAAACGCAAAGTTGGCCGATCTATGGGAACAGCATAAGCCACCTGATTACCCGAACACTGAACCA
CCCGAATCACTAAAACCACCGAAGTTGGCGCGCGCCTTCGTTTTCATTTTCATTGGCCTGTCTTCGTCTT
CGGAGAAAAAAACCTTCATATAAAACGCGGCCGACATATTATGGCCACCAGTCGTTACCGCGCCACGGTC
CACAGAAGAGGATTAAAAAAATATCACACAGCCGAAGGCTAGAGAAGAACCCCCTATAGCTGAACATATA
TAAACAAATATATTTTTTTTTATTGCCAACACACTTTGGCTTAAGTGTTAAGAGTGATTGTCAGCTTAGA
GCTAAGTGCAATGTTCCAGGACAAAGGGTGGATCCTTGTGACCCTGATCACCTTGGTGACGCCGTCTTGG
GCTGCTTACAAACTTCAGGAGCGATATAGTTGGAGCCAGCTGGACTTTGCTTTCCCGAATACCCGACTAA
AGGACCAAGCTCTGGCTAGTGGAGATTATATTCCGCAAAATGCTCTACCTGTTGGAGTCGAACACTTTGG
CAATCGGTTATTCGTCACTGTTCCCCGCTGGCGTGATGGGATTCCGGCCACTCTGACCTATATAAACATG
GACCGCAGTTTGACGGGTTCACCGGAGCTAATTCCGTATCCAGATTGGCGCTCAAATACAGCTGGAGATT
GCGCCAACAGTATTACCACTGCCTACCGCATTAAAGTGGATGAGTGTGGTCGGCTGTGGGTTTTGGACAC
TGGAACCGTGGGCATCGGCAATACCACCACTAATCCGTGCCCCTATGCGGTAAATGTCTTTGACTTGACC
ACGGATACGCGAATTCGGAGATACGAGCTACCTGGCGTGGACACAAATCCAAATACTTTCATAGCTAACA
TTGCCGTGGATATAGGCAAAAATTGCGATGATGCATATGCCTATTTTGCCGATGAATTGGGATACGGCTT
GATTGCTTACTCCTGGGAACTGAACAAGTCCTGGAGATTCTCGGCACATTCGTATTTTTTCCCCGATCCA
TTGAGGGGCGATTTCAATGTCGCTGGTATTAACTTCCAATGGGGCGAGGAGGGTATATTTGGTATGTCCC
TTTCGCCCATTCGATCGGATGGTTATCGTACCCTGTACTTTAGTCCGTTAGCAAGTCATCGACAATTTGC
CGTATCCACGAGGATTTTGAGGGATGAAACCAGGACGGAAGATAGCTATCATGACTTTGTTGCCTTAGAT
GAACGGGGTCCAAACTCCCATACCACTTCACGTGTGATGAGCGATGATGGAATTGAGCTGTTCAATTTAA
TAGATCAAAATGCAGTGGGTTGCTGGCACTCATCAATGCCGTACTCACCGCAATTTCATGGCATTGTGGA
TCGCGATGACGTTGGCTTAGTTTTTCCGGCCGATGTGAAAATTGATGAGAACAAAAACGTTTGGGTTCTA
TCCGATAGGATGCCCGTTTTCTTGCTGTCTGACTTGGATTATTCAGATACTAATTTCCGAATTTACACGG
CTCCCTTGGCCACTTTAATTGAGAATACTGTGTGTGATTTGAGGAATAACGCCTATGGGCCGCCAAATAC
CGTTTCAATACCAAAACAAGCCGTTTTGCCAATGGGTCCACCGTTATATACGAAACAATATCGTCCTGTC
TTGCCACAGAAACCTCAGACCAGCTGGGCTTCCTCGCCGCCTCCTCCAAGTCGCACTTATTTGCCCGCCA
ATTCAGGCAATGTAGTCTCCAGTATTAGTGTCTCTACAAATTCTGTGGGTCCTGCAGGAGTGGAGGTGCC
AAAGGCCTATATTTTCAACCAGCACAACGGCATAAATTACGAGACAAGTGGTCCCCATCTATTTCCCACC
CATCAACCCGCCCAACCGGGTGGCCAGGATGGTGGGTTAAAAACTTATGTGAATGCCCGCCAATCTGGGT
GGTGGCATCATCAGCATCAAGGTTAACATAATCCTACACACGGTACTTGGGTATATTCTCACACACTCGA
TTGATGTAAAGAATATTTAAAGACAACAACATAGGGCAACAGCGGTTAAAAAAACCACATGACGTATGAG
CAAGTGGCAAATCAATACTTTATCTAGTTATGTTAAGCAAAAAATAACAATAAATCAACTTTTTTTTGAA
GGTTAAGAGTTTACGCAATTTTCTTGAGCGGAAAAAGCGGAAAAAATGTAAGTATGCATAAATTCTAAAT
ATATCAACAACTGTACATTTTCTGGAGTACTACTACCAGGCAAGAAAGTAGGTTGATAAAGCTATGCACA
AGATCTTGTTTGGGTGCAGGGAAAGTTCAACTTAATCGCTCAATTTGAGATCGCCTGGTCGCTTGAGATT
CGACTGTAATTGAAATTTTTGCTTTTGATCGGAGCCAGACTTCAGACGGGGCAAACAAAAAGACTTTGTT
GGTGGTAGGGTAGGATCCGTTGACCTGCANGTCGACGGTATCGATAAGCTTGATATCGAATTCCTGCAGC
CCGGGGGATCCACTAGTTCTAGAGGATCCCCGGGCGAGCTCGAATTCGCCCTTCTGCAGATGCCGCGTGA
CCGTCGAGAACCCGCTGACGCTGCCCCGCGTATCCGCACCCGCCGACGCCGTCGCACGTCCCGTGCTCAC
CGTGACCACCGCGCCCAGCGGTTTCGAGGGCGAGGGCTTCCCGGTGCGCCGCGCGTTCGCCGGGATCAAC
TACCGCCACCTCGACCCGTTCATCATGATGGACCAGATGGGTGAGGTGGAGTACGCGCCCGGGGAGCCCA
AGGGCACGCCCTGGCACCCGCACCGCGGCTTCGAGACCGTGACCTACATCCTGCAGAAGGGCGAATTCGG
CTGCTGCTCTAAACGACGCATTTCGTACTCCAAAGTACGAATTTTTTCCCTCAAGCTCTTATTTTCATTA
AACAATGAACAGGACCTAACGCACAGTCACGTTATTGTTTACATAAATGATTTTTTTTACTATTCAAACT
TACTCTGTTTGTGTACTCCCACTGGTATAGCCTTCTTTTATCTTTTCTGGTTCAGGCTCTATCACTTTAC
TAGGTACGGCATCTGCGTTGAGTCGCCTCCTTTTAAATGTCTGACCTTTTGCAGGTGCAGCCTTCCACTG
CGAATCATTAAAGTGGGTATCACAAATTTGGGAGTTTTCACCAAGGCTGCACCCAAGGCTCTGCTCCCAC
AATTTTCTCTTAATAGCACACTTCGGCACGTGAATTAATTTTACTCCAGTCACAGCTTTGCAGCAAAATT
TGCAATATTTCATTTTTTTTTATTCCACGTAAGGGTTAATGTTTTCAAAAAAAAATTCGTCCGCACACAA
CCTTTCCTCTCAACAAGCAAACGTGCACTGAATTTAAGTGTATACTTCGGTAAGCTTCGGCTATCGACGG
GACCACCTTATGTTATTTCATCATGGGCCAGACCCACGTAGTCCAGCGGCAGATCGGCGGCGGAGAAGTT
AAGCGTCTCCAGGATGACCTTGCCCGAACTGGGGCACGTGGTGTTCGACGATGTGCAGCTAATTTCGCCC
GGCTCCACGTCCGCCCATTGGTTAATCAGCAGACCCTCGTTGGCGTAACGGAACCATGAGAGGTACGACA
ACCATTTGAGGTATACTGGCACCGAGCCCGAGTTCAAGAAGAAGGCGTTTTTCCATAGGCTCCGCCCCCC
TGACGAGCATCACAAAAATCGACGCTCAAGTCAGAGGTGGCGAAACCCGACAGGACTATAAAGATACCAG
GCGTTTCCCCCTGGAAGCTCCCTCGTGCGCTCTCCTGTTCCGACCCTGCCGCTTACCGGATACCTGTCCG
CCTTTCTCCCTTCGGGAAGCGTGGCGCTTTCTCAATGCTCACGCTGTAGGTATCTCAGTTCGGTGTAGGT
CGTTCGCTCCAAGCTGGGCTGTGTGCACGAACCCCCCGTTCAGCCCGACCGCTGCGCCTTATCCGGTAAC
TATCGTCTTGAGTCCAACCCGGTAAGACACGACTTATCGCCACTGGCAGCAGCCACTGGTAACAGGATTA
GCAGAGCGAGGTATGTAGGCGGTGCTACAGAGTTCTTGAAGTGGTGGCCTAACTACGGCTACACTAGAAG
GACAGTATTTGGTATCTGCGCTCTGCTGAAGCCAGTTACCTTCGGAAAAAGAGTTGGTAGCTCTTGATCC
GGCAAACAAACCACCGCTGGTAGCGGTGGTTTTTTTGTTTGCAAGCAGCAGATTACGCGCAGAAAAAAAG
GATCTCAAGAAGATCCTTTGATCTTTTCTACGGGGTCTGACGCTCAGTGGAACGAAAACTCACGTTAAGG
GATTTTGGTCATGAGATTATCAAAAAGGATCTTCACCTAGATCCTTTTAAATTAAAAATGAAGTTTTAAA
TCAATCTAAAGTATATATGAGTAAACTTGGTCTGACAGTTACCAATGCTTAATCAGTGAGGCACCTATCT
CAGCGATCTGTCTATTTCGTTCATCCATAGTTGCCTGACTCCCCGTCGTGTAGATAACTACGATACGGGA
GGGCTTACCATCTGGCCCCAGTGCTGCAATGATACCGCGAGACCCACGCTCACCGGCTCCAGATTTATCA
GCAATAAACCAGCCAGCCGGAAGGGCCGAGCGCAGAAGTGGTCCTGCAACTTTATCCGCCTCCATCCAGT
CTATTAATTGTTGCCGGGAAGCTAGAGTAAGTAGTTCGCCAGTTAATAGTTTGCGCAACGTTGTTGCCAT
TGCTACAGGCATCGTGGTGTCACGCTCGTCGTTTGGTATGGCTTCATTCAGCTCCGGTTCCCAACGATCA
AGGCGAGTTACATGATCCCCCATGTTGTGCAAAAAAGCGGTTAGCTCCTTCGGTCCTCCGATCGTTGTCA
GAAGTAAGTTGGCCGCAGTGTTATCACTCATGGTTATGGCAGCACTGCATAATTCTCTTACTGTCATGCC
ATCCGTAAGATGCTTTTCTGTGACTGGTGAGTACTCAACCAAGTCATTCTGAGAATAGTGTATGCGGCGA
CCGAGTTGCTCTTGCCCGGCGTCAACACGGGATAATACCGCGCCACATAGCAGAACTTTAAAAGTGCTCA
TCATTGGAAAACGTTCTTCGGGGCGAAAACTCTCAAGGATCTTACCGCTGTTGAGATCCAGTTCGATGTA
ACCCACTCGTGCACCCAACTGATCTTCAGCATCTTTTACTTTCACCAGCGTTTCTGGGTGAGCAAAAACA
GGAAGGCAAAATGCCGCAAAAAAGGGAATAAGGGCGACACGGAAATGTTGAATACTCATACTCTTCCTTT
TTCAATATTATTGAAGCATTTATCAGGGTTATTGTCTCATGAGCGGATACATATTTGAATGTATTTAGAA
AAATAAACAAATAGGGGTTCCGCGCACATTTCCCCGAAAAGTGCCACCTGACGTCTAAGAAACCATTATT
ATCATGACATTAACCTATAAAAATAGGCGTATCACGAGGCCCTTTCGTCTCGCGCGTTTCGGTGATGACG
GTGAAAACCTCTGACACATGCAGCTCCCGGAGACGGTCACAGCTTGTCTGTAAGCGGATGCCGGGAGCAG
ACAAGCCCGTCAGGGCGCGTCAGCGGGTGTTGGCGGGTGTCGGGGCTGGCTTAACTATGCGGCATCAGAG
CAGATTGTACTGAGAGTGCACCATATGCGGTGTGAAATACCGCACCGAATCGCGCGGAACTAACGACAGT
CGCTCCAAGGTCGTCGAACAAAAGGTGAATGTGTTGCGGAGAGCGGGTGGGAGACAGCGAAAGAGCAACT
ACGAAACGTGGTGTGGTGGAGGTGAATTATGAAGAGGGCGCGCGATTTGAAAAGTATGTATATAAAAAAT
ATATCCCGGTGTTTTATGTAGCGATAAACGAGTTTTTGATGTAAGGTATGCAGGTGTGTAAGTCTTTTGG
TTAGAAGACAAATCCAAAGTCTACTTGTGGGGATGTTCGAAGGGGAAATACTTGTATTCTATAGGTCATA
TCTTGTTTTTATTGGCACAAATATAATTACATTAGCTTTTTGAGGGGGCAATAAACAGTAAACACGATGG
TAATAATGGTAAAAAAAAAAACAAGCAGTTATTTCGGATATATGTCGGCTACTCCTTGCGTCGGGCCCGA
AGTCTTAGAGCCAGATATGCGAGCACCCGGAAGCTCACGATGAGAATGGCCAGACCATGATGAAATAACA
TAAGGTGGTCCCGTCGGCAAGAGACATCCACTTAACGTATGCTTGCAATAAGTGCGAGTGAAAGGAATAG
TATTCTGAGTGTCGTATTGAGTCTGAGTGAGACAGCGATATGATTGTTGATTAACCCTTAGCATGTCCGT
GGGGTTTGAATTAACTCATAATATTAATTAGACGAAATTATTTTTAAAGTTTTATTTTTAATAATTTGCG
AGTACGCA
