>Addgene plasmid #13845 | pCiB-yin | addgene partial sequence | sequence record 20108 | Pry1 5'-ccttagcatgtccgtggggtttgaat-3'
ATTTTTAAAGTTTTATTTTTAATAATTTGCGAGTACGCAAAGCTTGGCTGCAGGTCGACTCTAGAGCGTA
CCGGGCCCCCCCTCGACGATGTAGGTCACGGTCTCGAAGCCGCGGTGCGGGTGCCAGGGCGTGCCCTTGG
GCTCCCCGGGCGCGTACTCCACCTCACCCATCTGGTCCATCATGATGAACGGGTCGAGGTGGCGGTAGTT
GATCCCGGCGAACGCGCGGCGCACCGGGAAGCCCTCGCCCTCGAAACCGCTGGGCGCGGTGGTCACGGTG
AGCACGGGACGTGCGACGGCGTCGGCGGGTGCGGATACGCGGGGCAGCGTCAGCGGGTTCTCGACGGTCA
CGGCGGGCATGTCGAGGTCGACTATTAAATGATTATCGCCCGATTACCACATTGAGTGGTTTAAAATAGC
CATAAAATATGCAACTGACGATGGCTTAAGATAAATACGTCGCAGAGTCACTCATAAATTTCGAACGCAG
CCCGCTGATTTACCTACCCCTCTAAACGATTCATAGTATATGTACGAGTATATCCACTAAGCTTTTTCGA
GCACTGATTTTTTCGCTTGCACGAGACAAGTGCACCACCGCAATTGCAGGCAAATTATGTCTGAGGTAAT
GATTCCGTTTCGTGCAAGATTACACAGAAATCAAATTACGACAACCTTTATTCAGTAAGCAAACAAAGCC
TTTGTTGGCATCTAATTATTCCACTTATGGTTGCGATTTCGGGAGCTACAATCGGTTTTGGTTTAGTATA
TCTAGCGAGTTCCTTGGCGACATTTAAAATTTACAAATAAAGTTTCTCTATTCAATCGGGACAGTTGGAA
ATTGACTA
